>Addgene plasmid #67794 | pSARM-luciferase | addgene partial sequence | sequence record 120290 | ffLuc-R 5'-TCATAGAACTGCCTGCGTGA-3'
TCATTCCGGATACTGCGATTTTAAGTGTTGTTCCATTCCATCACGGTTTTGGAATGTTTACTACACTCGG
ATATTTGATATGTGGATTTCGAGTCGTCTTAATGTATAGATTTGAAGAAGAGCTGTTTCTGAGGAGCCTT
CAGGATTACAAGATTCAAAGTGCGCTGCTGGTGCCAACCCTATTCTCCTTCTTCGCCAAAAGCACTCTGA
TTGACAAATACGATTTATCTAATTTACACGAAATTGCTTCTGGTGGCGCTCCCCTCTCTAAGGAAGTCGG
GGAAGCGGTTGCCAAGAGGTTCCATCTGCCAGGTATCAGGCAAGGATATGGGCTCACTGAGACTACATCA
GCTATTCTGATTACACCCGAGGGGGATGATAAACCGGGCGCGGTCGGTAAAGTTGTTCCATTTTTTGAAG
CGAAGGTTGTGGATCTGGATACCGGGAAAACGCTGGGCGTTAATCAAAGAGGCGAACTGTGTGTGAGAGG
TCCTATGATTATGTCCGGTTATGTAAACAATCCGGAAGCGACCAACGCCTTGATTGACAAGGATGGATGG
CTACATTCTGGAGACATAGCTTACTGGGACGAAGACGAACACTTCTTCATCGTTGACCGCCTGAAGTCTC
TGATTAAGTACAAAGGCTATCAGGTGGCTCCCGCTGAATTGGAATCCATCTTGCTCCAACACCCCAACAT
CTTCGACGCAGGTGTCGCAGGTCTTCC
