[The description below was written by a language model from this plasmid's Addgene catalogue record.]
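Description:
pSARM-luciferase is a proviral reporter plasmid derived from pSARM, a full-length molecular clone of Mason-Pfizer monkey virus (M-PMV), a betaretrovirus. In this version the viral env gene has been replaced by the firefly luciferase coding sequence, inserted by restriction cloning between XhoI and BlpI sites. The rest of the proviral genome is described as retained, and the record links the construct to the M-PMV gag gene, so the plasmid should still supply the viral structural and enzymatic functions needed for particle assembly. The record does not state which promoter drives luciferase. As the reporter sits in the env position of an otherwise intact provirus, expression would be expected to depend on the viral LTR and the native env expression route, but this is not documented here. The plasmid is propagated in E. coli under ampicillin selection. Its origin of replication and copy number are not recorded, and no feature table or total size is provided.

Because the genome lacks its own envelope glycoprotein, particles made from this plasmid alone are not infectious. The stated purpose is to use it together with a separate VSV-G expression plasmid, so that producer cells release M-PMV cores pseudotyped with the vesicular stomatitis virus glycoprotein. Such particles can enter a broad range of cell types but, lacking env, are limited to a single round of infection, and luciferase activity in target cells gives a quantitative readout of successful early infection events and proviral expression. The associated work concerned post-entry restriction of M-PMV in mouse cells, which fits this use: bypassing the natural receptor with VSV-G allows blocks acting after entry to be measured.
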