Addgene plasmid #67794: pSARM-luciferase
Purpose: Use together with VSV-G to package M-PMV reporter virus
Depositing lab: Stephen Goff. Publication: Postentry restriction of Mason-Pfizer monkey virus in mouse cells. Wang GZ, Goff SP. J Virol. 2015 Mar;89(5):2813-9. doi: 10.1128/JVI.03051-14. Epub 2014 Dec 24. PubMed 25540373.
Backbone
  Vector backbone: pSARM (full length M-PMV cone without Env gene)
  Vector type: Luciferase
Growth in bacteria
  Bacterial resistance: Ampicillin, 100 μg/mL
  Growth temperature: 37°C
  Growth strain: DH5alpha
  Copy number: Unknown
Gene/Insert
  Gene/Insert name: firefly luciferase
  Entrez Gene: gag (a.k.a. MPMVgp2)
  Cloning method: Restriction Enzyme; 5′ cloning site XhoI (unknown if destroyed); 3′ cloning site BlpI (unknown if destroyed)
  Sequencing primers: 5′ Unknown; 3′ ffLuc-R
Terms and licenses: Academic/Nonprofit Terms; Industry Terms: Not Available to Industry
Depositor comments: Mason Pfizer monkey virus (M-PPMV) env gene is replaced with firefly luciferase
How to cite: pSARM-luciferase was a gift from Stephen Goff (Addgene plasmid # 67794 ; http://n2t.net/addgene:67794 ; RRID:Addgene_67794)
